Addgene plasmid #183146: pBK092
Purpose: pET-6xHis-MBP-TEV-CrtTIR-APAZ/CrtAgo - Heterologous CrtSPARTA expression
Depositing lab: Daan Swarts. Depositing organization: Wageningen University & Research. Publication: Short prokaryotic Argonaute systems trigger cell death upon detection of invading DNA. Koopal B, Potocnik A, Mutte SK, Aparicio-Maldonado C, Lindhoud S, Vervoort JJM, Brouns SJJ, Swarts DC. Cell. 2022 Apr 28;185(9):1471-1486.e19. doi: 10.1016/j.cell.2022.03.012. Epub 2022 Apr 4. PubMed 35381200.
Backbone
  Vector backbone: pET-His6-MBP-TEV-LIC cloning vector (1M)
  Backbone manufacturer: Scott Gradia
  Backbone size w/o insert (bp): 6465
  Total vector size (bp): 9391
  Vector type: Bacterial Expression
Growth in bacteria
  Bacterial resistance: Kanamycin, 50 μg/mL
  Growth temperature: 37°C
  Growth strain: DH5alpha
  Copy number: High Copy
Gene/Insert
  Gene/Insert name: CrtSPARTA operon (6xHis-MBP-CrtTIR-APAZ and CrtAgo) (alt names: 6xHis-MBP-CrtTIR-APAZ; CrtAgo)
  Species: Crentalea thermophila: DSM 14807
  Insert size (bp): 4049
  GenBank ID: WP_092459739.1 WP_092459742.1
  Promoter: T7
  Tag / fusion protein: 6xHis (N terminal on insert); MBP (N terminal on insert)
  Cloning method: Gibson Cloning
  Sequencing primers: 5′ gatgaagccctgaaagacgcgcag; 3′ ttcgccaatccggatatagttcc
Terms and licenses: Academic/Nonprofit Terms; Industry Terms: Not Available to Industry
How to cite: pBK092 was a gift from Daan Swarts (Addgene plasmid # 183146 ; http://n2t.net/addgene:183146 ; RRID:Addgene_183146)
