[The description below was written by a language model from this plasmid's Addgene catalogue record and pLannotate feature annotations shown in this document.]
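Description:
pBK092 is a bacterial expression plasmid built on the pET-His6-MBP-TEV-LIC (1M) backbone for heterologous production of the CrtSPARTA system, a short prokaryotic Argonaute/TIR-APAZ complex from Crenotalea thermophila (written "Crentalea thermophila" in the record; strain DSM 14807). The plasmid is about 9.4 kb. It is propagated in E. coli through a ColE1/pMB1-type origin and selected with kanamycin via an aph(3')-Ia cassette. The feature table also shows pBR322-derived bom and rop elements, an f1 origin, and leftover tetracycline-resistance gene fragments, which are presumably non-functional backbone remnants. The catalogue lists the plasmid as high copy, although rop normally moderates copy number.

Expression is driven by a T7 promoter with an adjacent lac operator and the phage T7 gene 10 ribosome binding site. A plasmid-borne lacI gene supplies repressor, so transcription is IPTG-inducible in hosts that provide T7 RNA polymerase. The open reading frame begins with a 6xHis tag, followed by cytosolic maltose-binding protein (lacking its signal sequence) and a TEV protease site. This fuses an affinity and solubility handle, removable by TEV cleavage, to the N terminus of CrtTIR-APAZ. According to the catalogue entry, CrtAgo is encoded downstream in the same operon, introduced by Gibson cloning, so the two partners are co-expressed and the complex can presumably be recovered through the tagged TIR-APAZ subunit. The automated annotation leaves the roughly 3 kb between the TEV site and the T7 terminator region unlabelled, which corresponds to these two genes. Short His-tag and SET1-like fragments are annotated just upstream of the T7 terminator. They look like backbone remnants, and the record does not indicate that they are fused to CrtAgo.

The construct is intended for expression of CrtSPARTA, a system linked in the associated publication to cell death upon detection of invading DNA.
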