Features (pLannotate 1.2.2; 21 found; start..end, strand, type, name):
    285..306     -  protein_bind   CAP binding site: CAP binding activates transcription in the presence of cAMP. E. coli catabolite activator protein
    319..1401    -  CDS            lacI: lac repressor; lacI; The lac repressor binds to the lac operator to inhibit transcription in E. coli. This inhibition can be relieved by adding lactose or isopropyl-β-D-thiogalactopyranoside (IPTG).
   1402..1479    -  promoter       lacI promoter: lacI
   1487..1766    -  CDS            TcR (fragment): tetracycline efflux protein; tet; confers resistance to tetracycline
   1788..1806    +  promoter       T7 promoter: promoter for bacteriophage T7 RNA polymerase
   1807..1831    +  protein_bind   lac operator: The lac repressor binds to the lac operator to inhibit transcription in E. coli. This inhibition can be relieved by adding lactose or isopropyl-β-D-thiogalactopyranoside (IPTG). lac repressor encoded by lacI
   1846..1868    +  RBS            RBS: efficient ribosome binding site from bacteriophage T7 gene 10 (Olins and Rangwala, 1989)
   1887..1904    +  CDS            6xHis: 6xHis affinity tag
   1914..3014    +  CDS            MBP: maltose binding protein from E. coli; malE (mutated); This version of the gene does not encode a signal sequence, so MBP will remain in the cytosol.
   3027..3043    +  CDS            TEV site (fragment): tobacco etch virus (TEV) protease recognition and cleavage site
   6039..6056    +  CDS            9xHis (fragment): 9xHis affinity tag
   6066..6115    +  CDS            SET1 (fragment): solubility-enhancement tag derived from T7 phage gene 10B
   6123..6170    +  terminator     T7 terminator: transcription terminator for bacteriophage T7 RNA polymerase
   6207..6635    +  rep_origin     f1 ori (sequence partly withheld): f1 bacteriophage origin of replication; arrow indicates direction of (+) strand synthesis
   6689..6746    +  promoter       AmpR promoter (fragment): bla
   6755..7570    -  CDS            KanR: aminoglycoside phosphotransferase; aph(3')-Ia; confers resistance to kanamycin in bacteria or G418 (Geneticin®) in eukaryotes
   7692..8280    +  rep_origin     ori: high-copy-number ColE1/pMB1/pBR322/pUC origin of replication
   8466..8605    -  misc_feature   bom: basis of mobility region from pBR322
   8707..8898    -  CDS            rop: Rop protein, which maintains plasmids at low copy number; rop
   8915..9295    +  CDS            YPB1_ECOLX: Protein predicted: Swiss-Prot protein existence level 4. From Escherichia coli.
   9367..270     -  CDS            TcR (fragment) (across the origin): tetracycline efflux protein; tet; confers resistance to tetracycline
>Addgene plasmid #183146 | pBK092 | addgene full sequence | sequence record 360089 | Addgene Partial NGS Result
GCCTGCTTCTCGCCGAAACGTTTGGTGGCGGGACCAGTGACGAAGGCTTGAGCGAGGGCGTGCAAGATTC
CGAATACCGCAAGCGACAGGCCGATCATCGTCGCGCTCCAGCGAAAGCGGTCCTCGCCGAAAATGACCCA
GAGCGCTGCCGGCACCTGTCCTACGAGTTGCATGATAAAGAAGACAGTCATAAGTGCGGCGACGATAGTC
ATGCCCCGCGCCCACCGGAAGGAGCTGACTGGGTTGAAGGCTCTCAAGGGCATCGGTCGAGATCCCGGTG
CCTAATGAGTGAGCTAACTTACATTAATTGCGTTGCGCTCACTGCCCGCTTTCCAGTCGGGAAACCTGTC
GTGCCAGCTGCATTAATGAATCGGCCAACGCGCGGGGAGAGGCGGTTTGCGTATTGGGCGCCAGGGTGGT
TTTTCTTTTCACCAGTGAGACGGGCAACAGCTGATTGCCCTTCACCGCCTGGCCCTGAGAGAGTTGCAGC
AAGCGGTCCACGCTGGTTTGCCCCAGCAGGCGAAAATCCTGTTTGATGGTGGTTAACGGCGGGATATAAC
ATGAGCTGTCTTCGGTATCGTCGTATCCCACTACCGAGATATCCGCACCAACGCGCAGCCCGGACTCGGT
AATGGCGCGCATTGCGCCCAGCGCCATCTGATCGTTGGCAACCAGCATCGCAGTGGGAACGATACCCTCA
TTCAGCATTTGCATGGTTTGTTGAAAACCGGACATGGCACTCCAGTCGCCTTCCCGTTCCGCTATCGGCT
GAATTTGATTGCGAGTGAGATATTTATGCCAGCCAGCCAGACGCAGACGCGCCGAGACAGAACTTAATGG
GCCCGCTAACAGCGCGATTTGCTGGTGACCCAATGCGACCAGATGCTCCACGCCCAGTCGCGTACCGTCT
TCATGGGAGAAAATAATACTGTTGATGGGTGTCTGGTCAGAGACATCAAGAAATAACGCCGGAACATTAG
TGCAGGCAGCTTCCACAGCAATGGCATCCTGGTCATCCAGCGGATAGTTAATGATCAGCCCACTGACGCG
TTGCGCGAGAAGATTGTGCACCGCCGCTTTACAGGCTTCGACGCCGCTTCGTTCTACCATCGACACCACC
ACGCTGGCACCCAGTTGATCGGCGCGAGATTTAATCGCCGCGACAATTTGCGACGGCGCGTGCAGGGCCA
GACTGGAGGTGGCAACGCCAATCAGCAACGACTGTTTGCCCGCCAGTTGTTGTGCCACGCGGTTGGGAAT
GTAATTCAGCTCCGCCATCGCCGCTTCCACTTTTTCCCGCGTTTTCGCAGAAACGTGGCTGGCCTGGTTC
ACCACGCGGGAAACGGTCTGATAAGAGACACCGGCATACTCTGCGACATCGTATAACGTTACTGGTTTCA
CATTCACCACCCTGAATTGACTCTCTTCCGGGCGCTATCATGCCATACCGCGAAAGGTTTTGCGCCATTC
GATGGTGTCCGGGATCTCGACGCTCTCCCTTATGCGACTCCTGCATTAGGAAGCAGCCCAGTAGTAGGTT
GAGGCCGTTGAGCACCGCCGCCGCAAGGAATGGTGCATGCAAGGAGATGGCGCCCAACAGTCCCCCGGCC
ACGGGGCCTGCCACCATACCCACGCCGAAACAAGCGCTCATGAGCCCGAAGTGGCGAGCCCGATCTTCCC
CATCGGTGATGTCGGCGATATAGGCGCCAGCAACCGCACCTGTGGCGCCGGTGATGCCGGCCACGATGCG
TCCGGCGTAGAGGATCGAGATCTCGATCCCGCGAAATTAATACGACTCACTATAGGGGAATTGTGAGCGG
ATAACAATTCCCCTCTAGAAATAATTTTGTTTAACTTTAAGAAGGAGATATACCATGGGTTCTTCTCACC
ATCACCATCACCATGGTTCTTCTATGAAAATCGAAGAAGGTAAACTGGTAATCTGGATTAACGGCGATAA
AGGCTATAACGGTCTCGCTGAAGTCGGTAAGAAATTCGAGAAAGATACCGGAATTAAAGTCACCGTTGAG
CATCCGGATAAACTGGAAGAGAAATTCCCACAGGTTGCGGCAACTGGCGATGGCCCTGACATTATCTTCT
GGGCACACGACCGCTTTGGTGGCTACGCTCAATCTGGCCTGTTGGCTGAAATCACCCCGGACAAAGCGTT
CCAGGACAAGCTGTATCCGTTTACCTGGGATGCCGTACGTTACAACGGCAAGCTGATTGCTTACCCGATC
GCTGTTGAAGCGTTATCGCTGATTTATAACAAAGATCTGCTGCCGAACCCGCCAAAAACCTGGGAAGAGA
TCCCGGCGCTGGATAAAGAACTGAAAGCGAAAGGTAAGAGCGCGCTGATGTTCAACCTGCAAGAACCGTA
CTTCACCTGGCCGCTGATTGCTGCTGACGGGGGTTATGCGTTCAAGTATGAAAACGGCAAGTACGACATT
AAAGACGTGGGCGTGGATAACGCTGGCGCGAAAGCGGGTCTGACCTTCCTGGTTGACCTGATTAAAAACA
AACACATGAATGCAGACACCGATTACTCCATCGCAGAAGCTGCCTTTAATAAAGGCGAAACAGCGATGAC
CATCAACGGCCCGTGGGCATGGTCCAACATCGACACCAGCAAAGTGAATTATGGTGTAACGGTACTGCCG
ACCTTCAAGGGTCAACCATCCAAACCGTTCGTTGGCGTGCTGAGCGCAGGTATTAACGCCGCCAGTCCGA
ACAAAGAGCTGGCAAAAGAGTTCCTCGAAAACTATCTGCTGACTGATGAAGGTCTGGAAGCGGTTAATAA
AGACAAACCGCTGGGTGCCGTAGCGCTGAAGTCTTACGAGGAAGAGTTGGCGAAAGATCCACGTATTGCC
GCCACTATGGAAAACGCCCAGAAAGGTGAAATCATGCCGAACATCCCGCAGATGTCCGCTTTCTGGTATG
CCGTGCGTACTGCGGTGATCAACGCCGCCAGCGGTCGTCAGACTGTCGATGAAGCCCTGAAAGACGCGCA
GACTAATGGGATCGAGGAAAACCTGTACTTCCAATCCAATGCAAGAAATAAAATTTTCATAAGCCACGCC
ACACCAGAGGATGATGATTTTACCAGGTGGTTATCGCTAAAACTCATTGGTCTGGGTTATGAAGTTTGGT
GTGATATCCTTTTCTTGGACAAGGGAGTTGACTTTTGGAGCACCATTGAAAAAGAGATACGGGAAAACAC
CTGTAAATTCCTAATTGTTTCTTCCACAGCAGGAAATAAGCGGGAAGGTGTCTTGAAAGAACTGGCGGTA
GCAACGAAAGTTAAAAAGCACCTTCAAGATGATATGTTCATCATACCGCTTGCTATTGATGAAAATCTGT
CTTATGATGACATCAATATCGAAATTGTCCGTTTAAACGCCATCGACTTTAAAAAATCCTGGGCAAAAGG
ATTGCAGGACTTGCTGGACGCATTCGAAAAGCAGAATGTTCCAAAAAAACCTCCTGACCATTCAAAAAGC
AATTTGCTTTACCAACAAATTTTCCTTCATGACAAGCAAGCGATTGAGAAGGAAGAAACCTATGATTCTA
ACTGGTTCCCTATTATTTCATTTCCTAATGAACTAAGGTTTCATAGATACGATTGGCGTTTGCCAAAACA
ATTTGATGTAAGAACCCTCGCATTTCCAGCTATTCGCTACAAAGAGTATCTGTGCACGTTTGCATGGGAG
TATGATTTCATACACCAATTACCAAAAACCGAAACATACAATGGCCAGGAATCAATTAGAATTTCTACAA
GTGATATTCTATCAGGTAGGTATGACACTGATTTTATCAGAAACTACGAATGTCAAAGACTGATTGTCCA
GCTTATCAACAAGGCATTTGAGCTTAGAATGAAAGATAAGAATGTAAGGGAATATCAAATGTCGAAAACC
TTTGCTTATTGGATTGAAAAAGGCAAACTGGAAAAAGACAAATTTGAAAAGATTAAGTTAGTCGGCAAAC
AGAAAAATAAATACTGGCACTTTGGGATTTCGGCAGCCGGTAAGCTCTATCCCTCTCCCGTTTTAATGGT
TTCGAGTCATATTATCTTTACCATGGATGGTATTAATCTTATCAAATCTAAAAGCATTCAGCATTCATCT
CGAAGAAAACAGGGTAAGAATTGGTGGAATGACAAATGGCGGGAAAAATTACTTGCCTTTATCCGATTTC
TTTCAGATGATCAAAACGCTATTTACCTAAATGTAGGAAGCGAAGAGAAAATCCTGATTTCAAATAAACC
TCTGAAATTTTTTGGGAAAATGAGTTATGTAACGCCTTCTGAAGTAACTTTGGAAGAAGAATCAGTATTA
GCAGATATAAACAACTTTGAAGAAGATACGGAAGATTTAGACGAATTAGAAGATATTGAATAACTCGAAG
CTTAGATTTTAAATAACAATACTAAGGAGGAATTACATATGAAGGAATTGATCTACATAGAAGAACCCTC
TATCCTCTTTGCTCATGGTCAGAAATGTACTGATCCTAGAGATGGATTGGCATTATTCGGACCTCTGAAT
CAGATATATGGTATTAAAAGTGGAGTCGTTGGAACACAAAAAGGTTTGCAGATTTTCAAATCCTATCTGG
ATAAAATTCAGAAACCAATATACAACCATAACAATATTACAAGACCCATGTTCCCGGGTTTTGAAGCAGT
TTTTGGCTGCAAGTGGGAATCTCAAAACATTGTATTCAAAGAAATAACTGACGAAGAAATTAGAAGATAT
TTGTTTAATGCCAGCACACATAAACGGACGTATGATTTGGTAACGCTTTTTAATGACAAAATTATTACCG
CCAATAAAAATGATGAAGAACGAGTTGATGTTTGGTTTGTCATTGTTCCTGAAGAAATTTACAAGTATTG
CCGGCCCAATTCAGTTCTTCCAAATGAGTTGGTCCAGACGAAATCTCTAATCTCGAAATCGAAAGCAAAG
TCGTTTCGATATACACCAACGCTATTCGAAGAGTTCAACAAGAAACTGAAAGAGGTAGAGAAAGAAGCAA
AAACCTATAACTACGATGCACAGTTTCACGATCAGCTAAAAGCTCGATTACTGGAACATACGATTCCAAC
TCAAATACTGAGAGAAAGCACATTAGCATGGAGGGATTTTAAGAACACCTTTGGTGCTCCAATAAGGGAT
TTTAGTAAGATTGAAGGTCATCTGGCCTGGACAATTTCAACTGCTGCGTACTACAAAGCCGGTGGCAAAC
CATGGAAACTTGGTGACATCCGACCCGGAGTATGCTATTTAGGATTAGTTTACAAAAAAATAGAGAAAAG
TAAAAATCCCCAAAATGCGTGTTGCGCAGCTCAAATGTTCTTGGATAACGGTGATGGCACTGTCTTTAAA
GGTGAAGTTGGCCCTTGGTACAACCCTGAAAAGGGCGAATATCATTTGAAGCCCAAGGAGGCTAAAGCTC
TTTTGACTCAAGCATTAGAATCGTACAAGGAACAAAACAAAAGCTACCCGAAAGAAGTATTCATACATGC
CAGAACTCGCTTTAATGATGAGGAGTGGAATGCATTTAATGAAGTAACCCCAAAAAATACAAACCTTGTT
GGGGTGACAATTACTAAATCAAAACCATTAAAATTATACAAGACAGAAGGAGCTTTTCCAATAATGAGAG
GGAATGCATATATAGTGGATGAAAAAAAAGCGTTTTTATGGACATTAGGTTTTGTTCCTAAACTGCAATC
TACTCTTTCAATGGAAGTTCCGAATCCTATTTTCATTGAAATAAATAAAGGAGAAGCCGAAATTCAACAA
GTATTGAAGGACATACTTGCATTAACAAAATTGAATTACAATGCTTGTATTTATGCAGACGGAGAACCAG
TGACACTTCGTTTTGCGAATAAAATCGGAGAAATACTTACGGCCAGTACAGAAATAAAAACACCACCACT
TGCATTTAAATACTACATATAATAACATTGGAAGTGGATAACGGATCCGAATTCGAGCGCCGTCGACAAG
CTTGCGGCCGCACTCGAGCACCACCACCACCACCACTGAGATCCGGCTGCTAACAAAGCCCGAAAGGAAG
CTGAGTTGGCTGCTGCCACCGCTGAGCAATAACTAGCATAACCCCTTGGGGCCTCTAAACGGGTCTTGAG
GGGTTTTTTGCTGAAAGGAGGAACTATATCCGGATTGGCGAATGGG
[124 nt withheld, positions 6207-6330]
C
[91 nt withheld, positions 6332-6422]
A
[49 nt withheld, positions 6424-6472]
CCTTTGACGTTGGAGTCCACGTTCTTT
[37 nt withheld, positions 6500-6536]
ACCCTATCTCGGTCTATTCTTTTGATTTATAAGGGATTTTGCCGATTTCGGCCTATTGGTTAAAAAATGA
GCTGATTTAACAAAAATTTAACGCGAATTTTAACAAACTAGTAACGTTTACAATTTCAGGTGGCACTTTT
CGGGGAAATGTGCGCGGAACCCCTATTTGTTTATTTTTCTAAATACATTCAAATATGTATCCGCTCATGA
ATTAATTCTTAGAAAAACTCATCGAGCATCAAATGAAACTGCAATTTATTCATATCAGGATTATCAATAC
CATATTTTTGAAAAAGCCGTTTCTGTAATGAAGGAGAAAACTCACCGAGGCAGTTCCATAGGATGGCAAG
ATCCTGGTATCGGTCTGCGATTCCGACTCGTCCAACATCAATACAACCTATTAATTTCCCCTCGTCAAAA
ATAAGGTTATCAAGTGAGAAATCACCATGAGTGACGACTGAATCCGGTGAGAATGGCAAAAGTTTATGCA
TTTCTTTCCAGACTTGTTCAACAGGCCAGCCATTACGCTCGTCATCAAAATCACTCGCATCAACCAAACC
GTTATTCATTCGTGATTGCGCCTGAGCGAGACGAAATACGCGATCGCTGTTAAAAGGACAATTACAAACA
GGAATCGAATGCAACCGGCGCAGGAACACTGCCAGCGCATCAACAATGTTTTCACCTGAATCAGGATATT
CTTCTAATACCTGGAATGCTGTTTTCCCGGGGATCGCAGTGGTGAGTAACCATGCATCATCAGGAGTACG
GATAAAATGCTTGATGGTCGGAAGAGGCATAAATTCCGTCAGCCAGTTTAGTCTGACCATCTCATCTGTA
ACATCATTGGCAACGCTACCTTTGCCATGTTTCAGAAACAACTCTGGCGCATCGGGCTTCCCATACAATC
GATAGATTGTCGCACCTGATTGCCCGACATTATCGCGAGCCCATTTATACCCATATAAATCAGCATCCAT
GTTGGAATTTAATCGCGGCCTAGAGCAAGACGTTTCCCGTTGAATATGGCTCATAACACCCCTTGTATTA
CTGTTTATGTAAGCAGACAGTTTTATTGTTCATGACCAAAATCCCTTAACGTGAGTTTTCGTTCCACTGA
GCGTCAGACCCCGTAGAAAAGATCAAAGGATCTTCTTGAGATCCTTTTTTTCTGCGCGTAATCTGCTGCT
TGCAAACAAAAAAACCACCGCTACCAGCGGTGGTTTGTTTGCCGGATCAAGAGCTACCAACTCTTTTTCC
GAAGGTAACTGGCTTCAGCAGAGCGCAGATACCAAATACTGTCCTTCTAGTGTAGCCGTAGTTAGGCCAC
CACTTCAAGAACTCTGTAGCACCGCCTACATACCTCGCTCTGCTAATCCTGTTACCAGTGGCTGCTGCCA
GTGGCGATAAGTCGTGTCTTACCGGGTTGGACTCAAGACGATAGTTACCGGATAAGGCGCAGCGGTCGGG
CTGAACGGGGGGTTCGTGCACACAGCCCAGCTTGGAGCGAACGACCTACACCGAACTGAGATACCTACAG
CGTGAGCTATGAGAAAGCGCCACGCTTCCCGAAGGGAGAAAGGCGGACAGGTATCCGGTAAGCGGCAGGG
TCGGAACAGGAGAGCGCACGAGGGAGCTTCCAGGGGGAAACGCCTGGTATCTTTATAGTCCTGTCGGGTT
TCGCCACCTCTGACTTGAGCGTCGATTTTTGTGATGCTCGTCAGGGGGGCGGAGCCTATGGAAAAACGCC
AGCAACGCGGCCTTTTTACGGTTCCTGGCCTTTTGCTGGCCTTTTGCTCACATGTTCTTTCCTGCGTTAT
CCCCTGATTCTGTGGATAACCGTATTACCGCCTTTGAGTGAGCTGATACCGCTCGCCGCAGCCGAACGAC
CGAGCGCAGCGAGTCAGTGAGCGAGGAAGCGGAAGAGCGCCTGATGCGGTATTTTCTCCTTACGCATCTG
TGCGGTATTTCACACCGCAATGGTGCACTCTCAGTACAATCTGCTCTGATGCCGCATAGTTAAGCCAGTA
TACACTCCGCTATCGCTACGTGACTGGGTCATGGCTGCGCCCCGACACCCGCCAACACCCGCTGACGCGC
CCTGACGGGCTTGTCTGCTCCCGGCATCCGCTTACAGACAAGCTGTGACCGTCTCCGGGAGCTGCATGTG
TCAGAGGTTTTCACCGTCATCACCGAAACGCGCGAGGCAGCTGCGGTAAAGCTCATCAGCGTGGTCGTGA
AGCGATTCACAGATGTCTGCCTGTTCATCCGCGTCCAGCTCGTTGAGTTTCTCCAGAAGCGTTAATGTCT
GGCTTCTGATAAAGCGGGCCATGTTAAGGGCGGTTTTTTCCTGTTTGGTCACTGATGCCTCCGTGTAAGG
GGGATTTCTGTTCATGGGGGTAATGATACCGATGAAACGAGAGAGGATGCTCACGATACGGGTTACTGAT
GATGAACATGCCCGGTTACTGGAACGTTGTGAGGGTAAACAACTGGCGGTATGGATGCGGCGGGACCAGA
GAAAAATCACTCAGGGTCAATGCCAGCGCTTCGTTAATACAGATGTAGGTGTTCCACAGGGTAGCCAGCA
GCATCCTGCGATGCAGATCCGGAACATAATGGTGCAGGGCGCTGACTTCCGCGTTTCCAGACTTTACGAA
ACACGGAAACCGAAGACCATTCATGTTGTTGCTCAGGTCGCAGACGTTTTGCAGCAGCAGTCGCTTCACG
TTCGCTCGCGTATCGGTGATTCATTCTGCTAACCAGTAAGGCAACCCCGCCAGCCTAGCCGGGTCCTCAA
CGACAGGAGCACGATCATGCGCACCCGTGGGGCCGCCATGCCGGCGATAATG
